Addgene plasmid #120968: C33m
Purpose: MoClo golden gate assembly CD part for AiiA (AHL degradase; see doi: [10.1126/science.aaa3794]). Please see Supplemental Documents for annotated Genbank file.
Depositing lab: Richard Murray. Depositing organization: California Institute of Technology.
Backbone
  Vector backbone: DVA
  Backbone size w/o insert (bp): 2100
  Vector type: Synthetic Biology
Growth in bacteria
  Bacterial resistance: Ampicillin, 100 μg/mL
  Growth temperature: 37°C
  Growth strain: JM109
  Copy number: High Copy
Gene/Insert
  Gene/Insert name: AiiA degradase (Bennett, no ssra tag)
  Species: Synthetic
  Insert size (bp): 758
  Cloning method: Gibson Cloning
  Sequencing primers: 5′ AAATAGGCGTATCACGAGGCA; 3′ TTACCGCCTTTGAGTGAGCTG
Terms and licenses: Academic/Nonprofit Terms; Industry Terms: Not Available to Industry
How to cite: C33m was a gift from Richard Murray (Addgene plasmid # 120968 ; http://n2t.net/addgene:120968 ; RRID:Addgene_120968)
