[The description below was written by a language model from this plasmid's Addgene catalogue record and pLannotate feature annotations shown in this document.]
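Description:
C33m is a synthetic-biology part plasmid that stores a single coding-sequence module for hierarchical MoClo Golden Gate assembly. It is built on the small DVA backbone (about 2.1 kb; the sequenced plasmid totals roughly 2.9 kb). It replicates in E. coli from a high-copy ColE1/pUC-type origin and is selected with ampicillin through a β-lactamase gene driven by its native bla promoter.

The payload is an approximately 750 bp open reading frame encoding AiiA. The annotation matches it to the N-acyl homoserine lactone lactonase of Bacillus thuringiensis, although the catalogue lists the insert as synthetic. AiiA hydrolyses short- and long-chain AHL quorum-sensing signals. This version is described as lacking an ssrA degradation tag, so the enzyme should not be targeted for rapid proteolytic turnover. The part is designated a "CD" position module, meaning the coding sequence occupies the slot between the C and D assembly overhangs in this toolkit. The Type IIS sites and overhangs themselves are not annotated in the feature table.

The ORF is flanked by BioBrick prefix and suffix sequences, and a putative bacterial terminator lies upstream, probably insulating the part from read-through transcription. No promoter, ribosome binding site or terminator dedicated to aiiA is annotated. This fits a storage vector rather than an expression construct: the coding sequence is meant to be combined with separate promoter, RBS and terminator parts during assembly. Typical uses would be building engineered bacterial circuits in which AHL signal degradation provides negative feedback or resets cell-to-cell communication, such as quorum-sensing oscillators and multi-strain consortia.
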