Features (pLannotate 1.2.2; 7 found; start..end, strand, type, name):
     29..72      -  terminator     bacterial terminator: putative bacterial transcription terminator
     75..96      +  misc_feature   BioBrick prefix: BioBrick prefix for parts that do not start with "ATG"
    112..861     +  CDS            aiiA: AHLLA_BACTK - Experimental evidence at protein level: Swiss-Prot protein existence level 1. Catalyzes hydrolysis of N-hexanoyl-(S)-homoserine lactone, but not the R-enantiomer. Hydrolyzes short- and long-chain N-acyl homoserine lactones with or without 3-oxo substitution at C3, has maximum activity on C10-AHL. From Bacillus thuringiensis subsp. kurstaki.
    876..896     +  misc_feature   BioBrick suffix: universal suffix for all parts
   1073..1661    -  rep_origin     ori: high-copy-number ColE1/pMB1/pBR322/pUC origin of replication
   1832..2692    -  CDS            AmpR: β-lactamase; bla; confers resistance to ampicillin, carbenicillin, and related antibiotics
   2693..2797    -  promoter       AmpR promoter: bla
>Addgene plasmid #120968 | C33m | addgene full sequence | sequence record 238044 | Addgene NGS Result
TATAAAAATAGGCGTATCACGAGGCAGAATTTCAGATAAAAAAAATCCTTAGCTTTCGCTAAGGATGATT
TCTGGAATTCGCGGCCGCTTCTAGAGACTAGTGGGTCTCAAATGACAGTAAAGAAACTTTATTTCATCCC
AGCAGGTCGTTGCATGTTGGATCATTCGTCTGTTAACAGTGCGTTAACACCGGGGAAACTATTAAACTTG
CCGGTGTGGTGTTATCTTTTGGAGACGGAAGAAGGTCCTATTTTAGTAGACACAGGTATGCCAGAAAGTG
CAGTTAATAATGAAGGGCTTTTTAACGGTACATTTGTTGAAGGACAGATCTTACCGAAAATGACTGAAGA
AGATAGAATCGTGAATATATTAAAGCGTGTAGGGTATGAGCCGGACGACCTTTTATATATTATTAGTTCT
CACTTACATTTTGATCATGCAGGAGGAAACGGTGCTTTTACAAATACACCAATTATTGTGCAGCGAACGG
AATATGAGGCAGCACTTCATAGAGAAGAATATATGAAAGAATGTATATTACCGCATTTGAACTACAAAAT
TATTGAAGGGGATTATGAAGTGGTACCAGGTGTTCAATTATTGTATACGCCAGGTCATTCTCCAGGCCAT
CAGTCGCTATTCATTGAGACGGAGCAATCCGGTTCAGTTTTATTAACGATTGATGCATCGTACACGAAAG
AGAATTTTGAAGATGAAGTGCCGTTCGCAGGATTTGATCCAGAATTAGCTTTATCTTCAATTAAACGTTT
AAAAGAAGTTGTGAAAAAAGAGAAACCAATTATTTTCTTTGGTCATGATATAGAGCAGGAAAAGAGTTGT
AGAGTGTTCCCGGAATATATATAAAGGTAGAGACCTACTAGTAGCGGCCGCTGCAGGCTTCCTCGCTCAC
TGACTCGCTGCGCTCGGTCGTTCGGCTGCGGCGAGCGGTATCAGCTCACTCAAAGGCGGTAATACGGTTA
TCCACAGAATCAGGGGATAACGCAGGAAAGAACATGTGAGCAAAAGGCCAGCAAAAGGCCAGGAACCGTA
AAAAGGCCGCGTTGCTGGCGTTTTTCCACAGGCTCCGCCCCCCTGACGAGCATCACAAAAATCGACGCTC
AAGTCAGAGGTGGCGAAACCCGACAGGACTATAAAGATACCAGGCGTTTCCCCCTGGAAGCTCCCTCGTG
CGCTCTCCTGTTCCGACCCTGCCGCTTACCGGATACCTGTCCGCCTTTCTCCCTTCGGGAAGCGTGGCGC
TTTCTCATAGCTCACGCTGTAGGTATCTCAGTTCGGTGTAGGTCGTTCGCTCCAAGCTGGGCTGTGTGCA
CGAACCCCCCGTTCAGCCCGACCGCTGCGCCTTATCCGGTAACTATCGTCTTGAGTCCAACCCGGTAAGA
CACGACTTATCGCCACTGGCAGCAGCCACTGGTAACAGGATTAGCAGAGCGAGGTATGTAGGCGGTGCTA
CAGAGTTCTTGAAGTGGTGGCCTAACTACGGCTACACTAGAAGAACAGTATTTGGTATCTGCGCTCTGCT
GAAGCCAGTTACCTTCGGAAAAAGAGTTGGTAGCTCTTGATCCGGCAAACAAACCACCGCTGGTAGCGGT
GGTTTTTTTGTTTGCAAGCAGCAGATTACGCGCAGAAAAAAAGGATCTCAAGAAGATCCTTTGATCTTTT
CTACGGGGTCTGACGCTCAGTGGAACGAAAACTCACGTTAAGGGATTTTGGTCATGAGATTATCAAAAAG
GATCTTCACCTAGATCCTTTTAAATTAAAAATGAAGTTTTAAATCAATCTAAAGTATATATGAGTAAACT
TGGTCTGACAGTTACCAATGCTTAATCAGTGAGGCACCTATCTCAGCGATCTGTCTATTTCGTTCATCCA
TAGTTGCCTGACTCCCCGTCGTGTAGATAACTACGATACGGGAGGGCTTACCATCTGGCCCCAGTGCTGC
AATGATACCGCGCGACCCACGCTCACCGGCTCCAGATTTATCAGCAATAAACCAGCCAGCCGGAAGGGCC
GAGCGCAGAAGTGGTCCTGCAACTTTATCCGCCTCCATCCAGTCTATTAATTGTTGCCGGGAAGCTAGAG
TAAGTAGTTCGCCAGTTAATAGTTTGCGCAACGTTGTTGCCATTGCTACAGGCATCGTGGTGTCACGCTC
GTCGTTTGGTATGGCTTCATTCAGCTCCGGTTCCCAACGATCAAGGCGAGTTACATGATCCCCCATGTTG
TGCAAAAAAGCGGTTAGCTCCTTCGGTCCTCCGATCGTTGTCAGAAGTAAGTTGGCCGCAGTGTTATCAC
TCATGGTTATGGCAGCACTGCATAATTCTCTTACTGTCATGCCATCCGTAAGATGCTTTTCTGTGACTGG
TGAGTACTCAACCAAGTCATTCTGAGAATAGTGTATGCGGCGACCGAGTTGCTCTTGCCCGGCGTCAATA
CGGGATAATACCGCGCCACATAGCAGAACTTTAAAAGTGCTCATCATTGGAAAACGTTCTTCGGGGCGAA
AACTCTCAAGGATCTTACCGCTGTTGAGATCCAGTTCGATGTAACCCACTCGTGCACCCAACTGATCTTC
AGCATCTTTTACTTTCACCAGCGTTTCTGGGTGAGCAAAAACAGGAAGGCAAAATGCCGCAAAAAAGGGA
ATAAGGGCGACACGGAAATGTTGAATACTCATACTCTTCCTTTTTCAATATTATTGAAGCATTTATCAGG
GTTATTGTCTCATGAGCGGATACATATTTGAATGTATTTAGAAAAATAAACAAATAGGGGTTCCGCGCAC
ATTTCCCCGAAAAGTGCCACCTGACGTCTAAGAAACCATTATTATCATGACATTAACC
