>Addgene plasmid #120968 | C33m | depositor partial sequence | sequence record 229990 | insert sequence
AATGACAGTAAAGAAACTTTATTTCATCCCAGCAGGTCGTTGCATGTTGGATCATTCGTCTGTTAACAGT
GCGTTAACACCGGGGAAACTATTAAACTTGCCGGTGTGGTGTTATCTTTTGGAGACGGAAGAAGGTCCTA
TTTTAGTAGACACAGGTATGCCAGAAAGTGCAGTTAATAATGAAGGGCTTTTTAACGGTACATTTGTTGA
AGGACAGATCTTACCGAAAATGACTGAAGAAGATAGAATCGTGAATATATTAAAGCGTGTAGGGTATGAG
CCGGACGACCTTTTATATATTATTAGTTCTCACTTACATTTTGATCATGCAGGAGGAAACGGTGCTTTTA
CAAATACACCAATTATTGTGCAGCGAACGGAATATGAGGCAGCACTTCATAGAGAAGAATATATGAAAGA
ATGTATATTACCGCATTTGAACTACAAAATTATTGAAGGGGATTATGAAGTGGTACCAGGTGTTCAATTA
TTGTATACGCCAGGTCATTCTCCAGGCCATCAGTCGCTATTCATTGAGACGGAGCAATCCGGTTCAGTTT
TATTAACGATTGATGCATCGTACACGAAAGAGAATTTTGAAGATGAAGTGCCGTTCGCAGGATTTGATCC
AGAATTAGCTTTATCTTCAATTAAACGTTTAAAAGAAGTTGTGAAAAAAGAGAAACCAATTATTTTCTTT
GGTCATGATATAGAGCAGGAAAAGAGTTGTAGAGTGTTCCCGGAATATATATAAAGGT
